>Addgene plasmid #224200 | AiP15578 - pAAV-AiE0780m-minBG-iCre(R297T)-BGHpA (Alias: CN5578) | addgene full sequence | sequence record 446817 | Addgene NGS Result
CCTGCAGGCAGCTGCGCGCTCGCTCGCTCACTGAGGCCGCCCGGGCGTCGGGCGACCTTTGGTCGCCCGG
CCTCAGTGAGCGAGCGAGCGCGCAGAGAGGGAGTGGCCAACTCCATCACTAGGGGTTCCTGCGGCCGCAC
GCGTTGTTTCACAAACTACAGGTTCACTGGAGCACAGCCATGCCAACATGGCATCTAAGGCTGGTATGAC
CTCGAGACCCCTCCAGCACTCCTTCGTTCAGCCATAGAACAAGGAGACACAGATAAAGTCTGGAGCCGGG
CCCAGGTACCTGAGGCTCAGAGATGAGCCCGCAGCGAAGCTGACAACTGACTCATTCCTCCGACACTCTC
CCACCCTCCCAGCTAAGGAGGTGTCTGATGTGAACATGTTCTGCCTCTTTGTTGCCTGCTGTTGGGGGCG
AGGGCTTTGGGTGGATTTTGAAGAGCAATTATGCTTATTACTGGTTAGGATTTCTCTGTTTGCTGAGTGC
ATTAACTTTTAGCGCTTCCCATCACTCATTCTTCTTCACACCCTCTTGTCAGTTACAAATGTGCAGGTGG
AGAGCCACGAAAAAACCCTGCAGCAACGGCAACAGAAATCACAGCAACAACAACAAATGAACAGAAAGGA
TAGAAAGCAGATACTCAAAGATGGAGAAAAAGATACTCCCGAGAGGCTGAGCTCGGGCTGGGCATAAAAG
TCAGGGCAGAGCCATCTATTGCTTACATTTGCTTCTGGGATCCAGATCTTTCGAAGCTAGCCACCATGGT
GCCCAAGAAGAAGAGGAAAGTCTCCAACCTGCTGACTGTGCACCAAAACCTGCCTGCCCTCCCTGTGGAT
GCCACCTCTGATGAAGTCAGGAAGAACCTGATGGACATGTTCAGGGACAGGCAGGCCTTCTCTGAACACA
CCTGGAAGATGCTCCTGTCTGTGTGCAGATCCTGGGCTGCCTGGTGCAAGCTGAACAACAGGAAATGGTT
CCCTGCTGAACCTGAGGATGTGAGGGACTACCTCCTGTACCTGCAAGCCAGAGGCCTGGCTGTGAAGACC
ATCCAACAGCACCTGGGCCAGCTCAACATGCTGCACAGGAGATCTGGCCTGCCTCGCCCTTCTGACTCCA
ATGCTGTGTCCCTGGTGATGAGGAGAATCAGAAAGGAGAATGTGGATGCTGGGGAGAGAGCCAAGCAGGC
CCTGGCCTTTGAACGCACTGACTTTGACCAAGTCAGATCCCTGATGGAGAACTCTGACAGATGCCAGGAC
ATCAGGAACCTGGCCTTCCTGGGCATTGCCTACAACACCCTGCTGCGCATTGCCGAAATTGCCAGAATCA
GAGTGAAGGACATCTCCCGCACCGATGGTGGGAGAATGCTGATCCACATTGGCAGGACCAAGACCCTGGT
GTCCACAGCTGGTGTGGAGAAGGCCCTGTCCCTGGGGGTTACCAAGCTGGTGGAGAGATGGATCTCTGTG
TCTGGTGTGGCTGATGACCCCAACAACTACCTGTTCTGCCGGGTCAGAAAGAATGGTGTGGCTGCCCCTT
CTGCCACCTCCCAACTGTCCACCCGGGCCCTGGAAGGGATCTTTGAGGCCACCCACCGCCTGATCTATGG
TGCCAAGGATGACTCTGGGCAGAGATACCTGGCCTGGTCTGGCCACTCTGCCAGAGTGGGTGCTGCCACC
GACATGGCCAGGGCTGGTGTGTCCATCCCTGAAATCATGCAGGCTGGTGGCTGGACCAATGTGAACATTG
TGATGAACTACATCAGAAACCTGGACTCTGAGACTGGGGCCATGGTGAGGCTGCTCGAAGATGGGGACTG
AGGCGCGCCGAATTCAAGCTTCTCGAGAGATCTTCGACTGTGCCTTCTAGTTGCCAGCCATCTGTTGTTT
GCCCCTCCCCCGTGCCTTCCTTGACCCTGGAAGGTGCCACTCCCACTGTCCTTTCCTAATAAAATGAGGA
AATTGCATCGCATTGTCTGAGTAGGTGTCATTCTATTCTGGGGGGTGGGGTGGGGCAGGACAGCAAGGGG
GAGGATTGGGAAGACAATAGCAGGCATGAGATCTCACGTGCGGACCGAGCGGCCGCAGGAACCCCTAGTG
ATGGAGTTGGCCACTCCCTCTCTGCGCGCTCGCTCGCTCACTGAGGCCGGGCGACCAAAGGTCGCCCGAC
GCCCGGGCTTTGCCCGGGCGGCCTCAGTGAGCGAGCGAGCGCGCAGCTGCCTGCAGGGGCGCCTGATGCG
GTATTTTCTCCTTACGCATCTGTGCGGTATTTCACACCGCATA
[95 nt withheld, positions 2284-2378]
T
[46 nt withheld, positions 2380-2425]
C
[141 nt withheld, positions 2427-2567]
CCTTTGACGTTGGAGTCCACGTTCTTT
[37 nt withheld, positions 2595-2631]
ACTCTATCTCGGGCTATTCTTTTGATTTATAAGGGATTTTGCCGATTTCGGTCTATTGGTTAAAAAATGA
GCTGATTTAACAAAAATTTAACGCGAATTTTAACAAAATATTAACGTTTACAATTTTATGGTGCACTCTC
AGTACAATCTGCTCTGATGCCGCATAGTTAAGCCAGCCCCGACACCCGCCAACACCCGCTGACGCGCCCT
GACGGGCTTGTCTGCTCCCGGCATCCGCTTACAGACAAGCTGTGACCGTCTCCGGGAGCTGCATGTGTCA
GAGGTTTTCACCGTCATCACCGAAACGCGCGAGACGAAAGGGCCTCGTGATACGCCTATTTTTATAGGTT
AATGTCATGATAATAATGGTTTCTTAGACGTCAGGTGGCACTTTTCGGGGAAATGTGCGCGGAACCCCTA
TTTGTTTATTTTTCTAAATACATTCAAATATGTATCCGCTCATGAGACAATAACCCTGATAAATGCTTCA
ATAATATTGAAAAAGGAAGAGTATGAGTATTCAACATTTCCGTGTCGCCCTTATTCCCTTTTTTGCGGCA
TTTTGCCTTCCTGTTTTTGCTCACCCAGAAACGCTGGTGAAAGTAAAAGATGCTGAAGATCAGTTGGGTG
CACGAGTGGGTTACATCGAACTGGATCTCAACAGCGGTAAGATCCTTGAGAGTTTTCGCCCCGAAGAACG
TTTTCCAATGATGAGCACTTTTAAAGTTCTGCTATGTGGCGCGGTATTATCCCGTATTGACGCCGGGCAA
GAGCAACTCGGTCGCCGCATACACTATTCTCAGAATGACTTGGTTGAGTACTCACCAGTCACAGAAAAGC
ATCTTACGGATGGCATGACAGTAAGAGAATTATGCAGTGCTGCCATAACCATGAGTGATAACACTGCGGC
CAACTTACTTCTGACAACGATCGGAGGACCGAAGGAGCTAACCGCTTTTTTGCACAACATGGGGGATCAT
GTAACTCGCCTTGATCGTTGGGAACCGGAGCTGAATGAAGCCATACCAAACGACGAGCGTGACACCACGA
TGCCTGTAGCAATGGCAACAACGTTGCGCAAACTATTAACTGGCGAACTACTTACTCTAGCTTCCCGGCA
ACAATTAATAGACTGGATGGAGGCGGATAAAGTTGCAGGACCACTTCTGCGCTCGGCCCTTCCGGCTGGC
TGGTTTATTGCTGATAAATCTGGAGCCGGTGAGCGTGGGTCTCGCGGTATCATTGCAGCACTGGGGCCAG
ATGGTAAGCCCTCCCGTATCGTAGTTATCTACACGACGGGGAGTCAGGCAACTATGGATGAACGAAATAG
ACAGATCGCTGAGATAGGTGCCTCACTGATTAAGCATTGGTAACTGTCAGACCAAGTTTACTCATATATA
CTTTAGATTGATTTAAAACTTCATTTTTAATTTAAAAGGATCTAGGTGAAGATCCTTTTTGATAATCTCA
TGACCAAAATCCCTTAACGTGAGTTTTCGTTCCACTGAGCGTCAGACCCCGTAGAAAAGATCAAAGGATC
TTCTTGAGATCCTTTTTTTCTGCGCGTAATCTGCTGCTTGCAAACAAAAAAACCACCGCTACCAGCGGTG
GTTTGTTTGCCGGATCAAGAGCTACCAACTCTTTTTCCGAAGGTAACTGGCTTCAGCAGAGCGCAGATAC
CAAATACTGTTCTTCTAGTGTAGCCGTAGTTAGGCCACCACTTCAAGAACTCTGTAGCACCGCCTACATA
CCTCGCTCTGCTAATCCTGTTACCAGTGGCTGCTGCCAGTGGCGATAAGTCGTGTCTTACCGGGTTGGAC
TCAAGACGATAGTTACCGGATAAGGCGCAGCGGTCGGGCTGAACGGGGGGTTCGTGCACACAGCCCAGCT
TGGAGCGAACGACCTACACCGAACTGAGATACCTACAGCGTGAGCTATGAGAAAGCGCCACGCTTCCCGA
AGGGAGAAAGGCGGACAGGTATCCGGTAAGCGGCAGGGTCGGAACAGGAGAGCGCACGAGGGAGCTTCCA
GGGGGAAACGCCTGGTATCTTTATAGTCCTGTCGGGTTTCGCCACCTCTGACTTGAGCGTCGATTTTTGT
GATGCTCGTCAGGGGGGCGGAGCCTATGGAAAAACGCCAGCAACGCGGCCTTTTTACGGTTCCTGGCCTT
TTGCTGGCCTTTTGCTCACATGT
Features (pLannotate 1.2.2; 12 found; start..end, strand, type, name):
     12..39      +  repeat_region  AAV2 ITR (fragment): inverted terminal repeat of adeno-associated virus serotype 2 inverted
     68..95      +  repeat_region  AAV2 ITR (fragment): inverted terminal repeat of adeno-associated virus serotype 2 inverted
    793..1818    +  CDS            cre: RECR_BPP1 - Experimental evidence at protein level: Swiss-Prot protein existence level 1. Catalyzes site-specific recombination between two 34-base- pair LOXP sites. Its role is to maintain the phage genome as a monomeric unit-copy plasmid in the lysogenic state. From Escherichia phage P1 (Bacteriophage P1).
   1858..1969    +  polyA_signal   bGH poly(A) signal: bovine growth hormone polyadenylation signal
   2087..2227    +  repeat_region  AAV2 ITR: inverted terminal repeat of adeno-associated virus serotype 2 inverted
   2232..2283    -  misc_feature   bom (fragment): basis of mobility region from pBR322
   2302..2757    +  rep_origin     f1 ori (sequence partly withheld): f1 bacteriophage origin of replication; arrow indicates direction of (+) strand synthesis
   2758..2807    -  misc_feature   bom (fragment): basis of mobility region from pBR322
   2909..2944    -  CDS            rop (fragment): Rop protein, which maintains plasmids at low copy number; rop
   3039..3143    +  promoter       AmpR promoter: bla
   3144..4004    +  CDS            AmpR: β-lactamase; bla; confers resistance to ampicillin, carbenicillin, and related antibiotics
   4175..4763    +  rep_origin     ori: high-copy-number ColE1/pMB1/pBR322/pUC origin of replication
