[The description below was written by a language model from this plasmid's Addgene catalogue record and pLannotate feature annotations shown in this document.]
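Description:
AiP15578 - pAAV-AiE0780m-minBG-iCre(R297T)-BGHpA (alias CN5578) is a recombinant AAV transfer plasmid of about 4.8 kb, built to deliver Cre recombinase to a defined striatal neuron population. The bacterial portion carries a high-copy ColE1/pUC-type origin, an ampicillin resistance gene (β-lactamase) with its own promoter, and an f1 phage origin, plus small remnants of pBR322 bom and rop sequences. The expression cassette is flanked by AAV2 inverted terminal repeats, which provide the signals for replication and packaging of the intervening DNA into AAV particles. The annotation detects the right-hand ITR in full but only short fragments of the left one. This may reflect the difficulty of sequencing and annotating these repeats rather than a true deletion, though the record does not settle the point.

Between the ITRs, the construct name indicates that the AiE0780m enhancer is placed upstream of a minimal beta-globin promoter (minBG). Neither element is called in the automated feature table, but both presumably occupy the unannotated region ahead of the coding sequence. The minimal promoter has little activity on its own, so the enhancer is meant to determine cell-type specificity, here directing expression in striatal D1 medium spiny neurons. The payload is iCre(R297T), a synthetic, codon-improved Cre carrying a point substitution, which the annotation recognises as P1 Cre, followed by the bovine growth hormone polyadenylation signal. The record does not state why the R297T change was introduced. As part of an enhancer AAV toolbox for striatal cell types, the vector would typically be combined with loxP-dependent reporter or effector alleles or viruses to achieve recombination restricted to D1 neurons.
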