Addgene plasmid #224200: AiP15578 - pAAV-AiE0780m-minBG-iCre(R297T)-BGHpA (Alias: CN5578)
Purpose: AiE0780m is an enhancer sequence, designed to drive AAV-mediated transgene expression in striatal D1 MSNs
Depositing lab: Allen Institute for Brain Science & Jonathan Ting. Depositing organization: Allen Institute. Publication: Enhancer AAV toolbox for accessing and perturbing striatal cell types and circuits. Hunker AC, Wirthlin ME, Gill G, Johansen NJ, Hooper M, Omstead V, Vargas S, Lerma MN, Taskin N, Weed N, Laird WD, Bishaw YM, Bendrick JL, Gore BB, Ben-Simon Y, Opitz-Araya X, Martinez RA, Way SW, Thyagarajan B, Otto S, Sanchez REA, Alexander JR, Amaya A, Amster A, Arbuckle J, Ayala A, Baker PM, Barcelli T, Barta S, Bertagnolli D, Bielstein C, Bishwakarma P, Bowlus J, Boyer G, Brouner K, Casian B, Casper T, Chakka AB, Chakrabarty R, Chong P, Clark M, Colbert K, Daniel S, Dawe T, Departee M, DiValentin P, Donadio NP, Dotson NI, Dwivedi D, Egdorf T, Fliss T, Gary A, Goldy J, Grasso C, Groce EL, Gudsnuk K, Han W, Haradon Z, Hastings S, Helback O, Ho WV, Huang C, Johnson T, Jones DL, Juneau Z, Kenney J, Leibly M, Li S, Liang E, Loeffler H, Lusk NA, Madigan Z, Malloy J, Malone J, McCue R, Melchor J, Mich JK, Moosman S, Morin E, Naidoo R, Newman D, Ngo K, Nguyen K, Oster AL, Ouellette B, Oyama AA, Pena N, Pham T, Phillips E, Pom C, Potekhina L, Ransford S, Ray PL, Reding M, Rette DF, Reynoldson C, Rimorin C, Sigler AR, Rocha DB, Ronellenfitch K, Ruiz A, Sawyer L, Sevigny JP, Shapovalova NV, Shepard N, Shulga L, Soliman S, Staats B, Taormina MJ, Tieu M, Wang Y, Wilkes J, Wood T, Zhou T, Williford A, Dee N, Mollenkopf T, Ng L, Esposito L, Kalmbach BE, Yao S, Ariza J, Collman F, Mufti S, Smith K, Waters J, Ersing I, Patrick M, Zeng H, Lein ES, Kojima Y, Horwitz G, Owen SF, Levi BP, Daigle TL, Tasic B, Bakken TE, Ting JT. Neuron. 2025 May 21;113(10):1507-1524.e17. doi: 10.1016/j.neuron.2025.04.035. PubMed 40403704.
Backbone
  Vector backbone: rAAV
  Vector type: AAV
Growth in bacteria
  Bacterial resistance: Ampicillin, 100 μg/mL
  Growth temperature: 30°C
  Growth strain: NEB Stable
  Copy number: High Copy
Gene/Insert
  Gene/Insert name: iCre(R297T)
  Species: Synthetic
  Cloning method: Restriction Enzyme; 5′ cloning site unknown (unknown if destroyed)
Terms and licenses: Academic/Nonprofit Terms; Industry Terms: Not Available to Industry
Depositor comments: Allen Institute plasmid alias: CN5578 . This work supported by NIH BRAIN Initiative grant UF1MH128339.
How to cite: AiP15578 - pAAV-AiE0780m-minBG-iCre(R297T)-BGHpA (Alias: CN5578) was a gift from Allen Institute for Brain Science & Jonathan Ting (Addgene plasmid # 224200 ; http://n2t.net/addgene:224200 ; RRID:Addgene_224200)
